Addgene plasmid #15832: GAL FLAG46QDProGFP p306
Depositing lab: Susan Lindquist. Depositing organization: Whitehead Institute for Biomedical Research. Publication: Flanking sequences profoundly alter polyglutamine toxicity in yeast. Duennwald ML, Jagadish S, Muchowski PJ, Lindquist S. Proc Natl Acad Sci U S A. 2006 Jul 18. 103(29):11045-50. 10.1073/pnas.0604547103 PubMed 16832050.
Backbone
  Vector backbone: p306 Gal
  Vector type: Yeast Expression
  Selectable markers: URA3
Growth in bacteria
  Bacterial resistance: Ampicillin, 100 μg/mL
  Growth temperature: 37°C
  Growth strain: DH5alpha
  Copy number: Low Copy
Gene/Insert
  Gene/Insert name: htt 46Q Delta Pro (alt name: htt 46Q)
  Species: H. sapiens (human)
  Mutation: Proline-rich region removed
  GenBank ID: NM_002111
  Entrez Gene: HTT (a.k.a. HD, IT15, LOMARS)
  Tag / fusion protein: FLAG (N terminal on insert); GFP (C terminal on insert)
  Cloning method: Restriction Enzyme
  Sequencing primers: 5′ Gal1
Terms and licenses: Academic/Nonprofit Terms; Industry Terms: Not Available to Industry
Depositor comments: Lindquist lab number: 8359.
How to cite: GAL FLAG46QDProGFP p306 was a gift from Susan Lindquist (Addgene plasmid # 15832 ; http://n2t.net/addgene:15832 ; RRID:Addgene_15832)
