[The description below was written by a language model from this plasmid's Addgene catalogue record.]
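Description:
GAL FLAG46QDProGFP p306 is a yeast expression plasmid built on the p306 Gal backbone. It carries URA3 for selection in uracil-auxotrophic yeast and ampicillin resistance for propagation in E. coli, where it is recorded as low copy. The "306" designation suggests a pRS306-type integrating vector, which would lack a yeast replication origin and be maintained by insertion into the genome, but the record does not state this explicitly and no feature table is available to confirm the origins or other backbone elements.

The insert is a fragment of human huntingtin (HTT) with a 46-glutamine tract, in which the proline-rich region that normally follows the polyglutamine stretch has been removed. The exact boundaries of the fragment are not given. The protein carries an N-terminal FLAG epitope and a C-terminal GFP fusion, so it can be detected or immunoprecipitated through the tag, while its localisation and aggregation state can be followed by fluorescence in living cells. The backbone name and the Gal1 sequencing primer indicate that expression is driven by a galactose-inducible GAL promoter, which allows the potentially harmful protein to be kept off until induction.

The construct comes from work on how sequences flanking a polyglutamine tract alter its toxicity in yeast. It is presumably one of a series varying glutamine length and flanking regions, and serves to test how the FLAG tag and the loss of the proline-rich region affect aggregation and toxicity of an intermediate-length expansion.
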