>Addgene plasmid #15832 | GAL FLAG46QDProGFP p306 | addgene partial sequence | sequence record 22285 | GAL1 5'-AATATACCTCTATACTTTAACGTC-3'
AGAGCCATGGGACTACAAGGACGACGATGACAAGCTGGCGACCCTGGAAAAGCTGATGAAGGCCTTCGAG
TCCCTCAAAAGCTTCCAACAGCAGCAACAGCAACAACAGCAGCAACAGCAACAACAGCAGCAACAGCAAC
AACAGCAGCAACAGCAGCAACAGCAACAACAGCAGCAACAGCAACAACAGCAGCAACAGCAACAACAGCA
GCAACAGCAACAACTGCAGCCCGGGGGATCCCTGAGTAAAGGAGAAGAACTTTTCACTGGAGTTGTCCCA
ATTCTTGTTGAATTAGATGGTGATGTTAATGGGCACAAATTTTCTGTCAGTGGAGAGGGTGAAGGTGATG
CAACATACGGAAAACTTACCCTTAAATTTATTTGCACTACTGGAAAACTACCTGTTCCATGGCCAACACT
TGTCACTACTTTGACTTGGGGTGTTCAATGCTTTTCAAGATACCCAGATCATATGAAACGGCATGACTTT
TTCAAGAGTGCCATGCCCGAAGGTTATGTACAGGAAAGAACTATATTTTTCAAAGATGACGGGAACTACA
AGACACGTGCTGAAGTCAAGTTTGAAGGTGATACCCTTGTTAATAGAATCGAGTTAAAAGGTATTGATTT
TAAAGAAGATGGAAACATTCTTGGACACAAATTGGAAATACACTATATTTCACACAATGTATACATCACT
GCAGACAAACAAAAGAATGGGATCAAAGCTCATTTCAAAAT
